>Addgene plasmid #56501 | mWasabi-ER-3 | depositor partial sequence | sequence record 87395 | insert sequence
AGCTGGTTTAGTGAACCGTCAGATCCGCTAGCATGCTGCTATCCGTGCCGTTGCTGCTCGGCCTCCTCGG
CCTGGCCGTCGCCGACCGGTCGATGGTGAGCAAGGGCGAGGAGACCACAATGGGCGTAATCAAGCCCGAC
ATGAAGATCAAGCTGAAGATGGAGGGCAACGTGAATGGCCACGCCTTCGTGATCGAGGGCGAGGGCGAGG
GCAAGCCCTACGACGGCACCAACACCATCAACCTGGAGGTGAAGGAGGGAGCCCCCCTGCCCTTCTCCTA
CGACATTCTGACCACCGCGTTCAGTTACGGCAACAGGGCCTTCACCAAGTACCCCGACGACATCCCCAAC
TACTTCAAGCAGTCCTTCCCCGAGGGCTACTCTTGGGAGCGCACCATGACCTTCGAGGACAAGGGCATCG
TGAAGGTGAAGTCCGACATCTCCATGGAGGAGGACTCCTTCATCTACGAGATACACCTCAAGGGCGAGAA
CTTCCCCCCCAACGGCCCCGTGATGCAGAAGGAGACCACCGGCTGGGACGCCTCCACCGAGAGGATGTAC
GTGCGCGACGGCGTGCTGAAGGGCGACGTCAAGATGAAGCTGCTGCTGGAGGGCGGCGGCCACCACCGCG
TTGACTTCAAGACCATCTACAGGGCCAAGAAGGCGGTGAAGCTGCCCGACTATCACTTTGTGGACCACCG
CATCGAGATCCTGAACCACGACAAGGACTACAACAAGGTGACCGTTTACGAGATCGCCGTGGCCCGCAAC
TCCACCGACGGCATGGACGAGCTGTACAAGAAGGACGAGCTGTAAGAATTCTGCAGTCGACGGTACCGCG
GGCCCGGGATCCACCGGATCTAGATAACTGATCATAATCAGCCATACCACATTTGTAGAGGTTTTACTTG
CTTT
