>Addgene plasmid #56501 | mWasabi-ER-3 | addgene partial sequence | sequence record 119710 | CMV-F 5'-CGCAAATGGGCGGTAGGCGTG-3'
TCCGCTAGCATGCTGCTATCCGTGCCGTTGCTGCTCGGCCTCCTCGGCCTGGCCGTCGCCGACCGGTCGA
TGGTGAGCAAGGGCGAGGAGACCACAATGGGCGTAATCAAGCCCGACATGAAGATCAAGCTGAAGATGGA
GGGCAACGTGAATGGCCACGCCTTCGTGATCGAGGGCGAGGGCGAGGGCAAGCCCTACGACGGCACCAAC
ACCATCAACCTGGAGGTGAAGGAGGGAGCCCCCCTGCCCTTCTCCTACGACATTCTGACCACCGCGTTCA
GTTACGGCAACAGGGCCTTCACCAAGTACCCCGACGACATCCCCAACTACTTCAAGCAGTCCTTCCCCGA
GGGCTACTCTTGGGAGCGCACCATGACCTTCGAGGACAAGGGCATCGTGAAGGTGAAGTCCGACATCTCC
ATGGAGGAGGACTCCTTCATCTACGAGATACACCTCAAGGGCGAGAACTTCCCCCCCAACGGCCCCGTGA
TGCAGAAGGAGACCACCGGCTGGGACGCCTCCACCGAGAGGATGTACGTGCGCGACGGCGTGCTGAAGGG
CGACGTCAAGATGAAGCTGCTGCTGGAGGGCGGCGGCCACCACCGCGTTGACTTCAAGACCATCTACAGG
GCCAAGAAGGCGGTGAAGCTGCCCGACTATCACTTTGTGGACCACCGCATCGAGATCCTGAACCACGACA
AGGACTACAACAAGGTGACCGTTTACGAGATCGCCGTGGCCCGCAACTCCACCGACGGCATGGACGAGCT
GTACAAGAAGGACGAGCTGTAAGAATTCTGCAGTCGACGGTAC
