[The description below was written by a language model from this plasmid's Addgene catalogue record.]
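Description:
mWasabi-ER-3 is a mammalian expression plasmid that produces a green fluorescent marker targeted to the endoplasmic reticulum. It is built on an mWasabi fluorescent-protein backbone of about 4.75 kb without the insert. It is maintained as a high-copy plasmid in E. coli under kanamycin selection, and it carries a neomycin resistance marker so that transfected mammalian cells can be selected with G418. The record does not list the origin of replication or other backbone elements, and no feature table is provided. The use of an SV40 polyA reverse sequencing primer suggests that an SV40 polyadenylation signal lies downstream of the expression cassette.

The insert is the ER signal peptide of human calreticulin (CALR), not the full-length protein. It is placed under the CMV promoter, which drives strong constitutive transcription in most mammalian cell lines. mWasabi is fused on the C-terminal side of this targeting sequence, so the signal peptide directs the nascent fluorescent protein into the ER lumen through the secretory translocation machinery. The record does not state whether a C-terminal ER retention motif such as KDEL is also present. The meaning of the "3" in the name is also not explained; it may denote a linker length, but that is not documented.

mWasabi is a bright monomeric green fluorescent protein, recorded here with an excitation peak of 493 nm and an emission peak of 509 nm, which suits standard green filter sets. The construct is intended as an organelle localization marker for visualising ER morphology and dynamics by fluorescence microscopy in transiently or stably transfected mammalian cells.
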