Addgene plasmid #56501: mWasabi-ER-3
Purpose: Localization: Endoplasmic Reticulum, Excitation: 493, Emission: 509
Depositing lab: Michael Davidson. Depositing organization: Florida State University, Tallahassee.
Backbone
  Vector backbone: mWasabi
  Backbone size w/o insert (bp): 4750
  Vector type: Mammalian Expression
  Selectable markers: Neomycin (select with G418)
Growth in bacteria
  Bacterial resistance: Kanamycin, 50 μg/mL
  Growth temperature: 37°C
  Growth strain: DH5alpha
  Copy number: High Copy
Gene/Insert
  Gene/Insert name: ER (alt name: NM_004343.3)
  Species: H. sapiens (human)
  Mutation: ER Signal Peptide
  Entrez Gene: CALR (a.k.a. CALR1, CRT, HEL-S-99n, RO, SSA, cC1qR)
  Promoter: CMV
  Tag / fusion protein: mWasabi (C terminal on backbone)
  Cloning method: Unknown
  Sequencing primers: 5′ CMV-F; 3′ SV40pA-R
Terms and licenses: Academic/Nonprofit Terms; Industry Terms: Not Available to Industry
Depositor comments: . Excitation = 493; Emission = 509
How to cite: mWasabi-ER-3 was a gift from Michael Davidson (Addgene plasmid # 56501 ; http://n2t.net/addgene:56501 ; RRID:Addgene_56501)
